>Addgene plasmid #53787 | pKSII/INSeGFP | depositor partial sequence | sequence record 84026 | promoter
TCAGCCCACAGTCTAGTTTAGTTGTTGGTCCCTTATGAGAAAAAGTTTGGGCACCTCTGCTCTAGTGCTT
GTAAACATTTTTGAGTATCTATAGTTGAACATGAAAGCATTTTTTTTTTTTTTAAGAAAATGAAGAAAGC
TAAAAACCTGTATCCACTGACTTCCATAAAAAAGCAAATACTAGGGATGTCTATGGTGTCTTCTTTTGTG
TTCAACCAATAAACAGAAAGTAACTGCTGACAGAATATTACATTTTGTGTGAATCCCCTTAAATTGTGTT
AAAAACTGTAGAGAAATCATCTAATAAGAAGAAATTATCAAGAAATAAACAGAAAATGATCTAATAGTAT
ACTATAAAATCTTTCAAAATCCAGGTCACTACCCTATGACTAAAACCACACATATTAGGTTTTAAAAAAA
AGTCACAATGAAGACGTCACAAACGTTCCTGAAGACTAATGACTCGTCTAATCCCATCTTACCTTCTGCT
GTTTCACTCAAAGAAAAGTCACCAGCTGTCTCTGTGATCTGCTCATTCTGTGTAAACTTGTGTTCTCAAC
AATTAACAATTTAACCAAAAGCCTCTGGAGCTGCGTGAGCATCACGATGTGTTTGTCTTCTGTGAGCGTG
GCAGTGTCCACGAAGTCAATGTGAATTGGTTGGCCAAACACAGCTAATGTGGCATGTGTGATTGGACAGC
CACTTAAAAGTGTTAAAGTGTGTTTACGCACAGGATTGGTTTTCCGCTGAATCAGGCAAAACCAGCAGAA
CCGATCTAAACTCGAGTATAAAAGTGAGTAGGAGATGCTATTCGTCCCAAAACATCTCCACCACCATATC
CACCATTCCTCGCCTCTGCTTCGAGAACAGGTGAGTGTCGAGCGGGATGGTAAATCTACAGAGAATGCGG
AGTGTAGCCTGTGTACATGTTTTTGATTAACAGAGATTGTATGTGTGTGTTTGTGTCAGTGTGACCATG
