>Addgene plasmid #53787 | pKSII/INSeGFP | addgene partial sequence | sequence record 98075 | F1ori-R 5'-AGGGAAGAAAGCGAAAGGAG-3'
[77 nt withheld, positions 1-77]
CCCATTCGCCATTCAGGCTGCGCAACTGTTGGGAAGGGCGATCGGTGCGGGCCTCTTCGCTATTACGCCA
GCTGGCGAAAGGGGGATGTGCTGCAAGGCGATTAAGTTGGGTAACGCCAGGGTTTTCCCAGTCACGACGT
TGTAAAACGACGGCCAGTGAGCGCGCGTAATACGACTCACTATAGGGCGAATTGGAGCTCGAATTCGGCT
TAAGATATCTCGAGCACTATAGAACCAGATCTGATCTAGAGGATCATAATCAGCCATACCACATTTGTAG
AGGTTTTACTTGCTTTAAAAAACCTCCCACACCTCCCCCTGAACCTGAAACATAAAATGAATGCAATTGT
TGTTGTTAACTTGTTTATTGCAGCTTATAATGGTTACAAATAAAGCAATAGCATCACAAATTTCACAAAT
AAAGCATTTTTTTCACTGCATTCTAGTTGTGGTTTGTCCAAACTCATCAATGTATCTTATCATGTCTGGA
TCATCATCGATGAATTAATTCGAGCTCCACCGCGGTGGCGGCCGCTTTACTTGTACAGCTCGTCCATGCC
GAGAGTGATCCCGGCGGCGGTCACGAACTCCAGCAGGACCATGTGATCGCGCTTCTCGTTGGGGTCTTTG
CTCAGGGCGGACTGGGTGCTCAGGTAGTGGTTGTCGGGCAGCAGCACGGGGCCGTCGCCGATGGGGGTGT
TCTGCTGGTAGTGGTCGGCGAGCTGCACGCTGCCGTCCTCGATGTTGTGGCGGATCTTGAAGTTCACCTT
GATGCCGTTCTTCTGCTTGTCGGCCATGATATAGACGTTGTGGCTGTTGTAGTTGTACTCCAGCTTGTGC
CCCAGGATGTTGCCGTCCTCCTTGAAGTCGATGCCCTTCAGCTCGATGCGGTTCACCAGGGTGTCGCCCT
CGAACTTCACCTCG
