>Addgene plasmid #53787 | pKSII/INSeGFP | addgene partial sequence | sequence record 101740 | M13pUC-Rev 5'-AGCGGATAACAATTTCACACAGG-3'
TGACCATGATTACGCCAAGCGCGCAATTAACCCTCACTAAAGGGAACAAAAGCTGGGTACCGGGCCCCCC
CTCGAGGTCGACGGTATCGATAAGCTTGATATCGCTAATCAGCCCACAGTCTAGTTTAGTTGTTGGTCCC
TTATGAGAAAAAGTTTGGGCACCTCTGCTCTAGTGCTTGTAAACATTTTTGAGTATCTATAGTTGAACAT
GAAAGCATTTTTTTTTTTTTTAAGAAAATGAAGAAAGCTAAAAACCTGTATCCACTGACTTCCATAAAAA
AGCAAATACTAGGGATGTCTATGGTGTCTTCTTTTGTGTTCAACCAATAAACAGAAAGTAACTGCTGACA
GAATATTACATTTTGTGTGAATCCCCTTAAATTGTGTTAAAAACTGTAGAGAAATCATCTAATAAGAAGA
AATTATCAAGAAATAAACAGAAAATGATCTAATAGTATACTATAAAATCTTTCAAAATCCAGGTCACTAC
CCTATGACTAAAACCACACATATTAGGTTTTAAAAAAAAGTCACAATGAAGACGTCACAAACGTTCCTGA
AGACTAATGACTCGTCTAATCCCATCTTACCTTCTGCTGTTTCACTCAAAGAAAAGTCACCAGCTGTCTC
TGTGATCTGCTCATTCTGTGTAAACTTGTGTTCTCAACAATTAACAATTAACCAAAAGCCTCTGGAGCTG
CGTGAGCATCACGATGTGTTTGTCTTCTGTGAGCGTGGCAGTGTCCACGAAGTCAATGTGAATTGGTTGG
CCAAACACAGCTAATGTGGCATGAGTGATTGGACAGCCACTTAAAAGTGTTAAAGTGTGTTTACGCACAG
GATTGGTTTTCCGCTGAATCAGGCAAAACCAGCAGAACCGATCTAAACTCGAGTATAAAAGTGAGTAGGA
GATGCTATTCGTCCCAAAACATCTCCACCACCATATCCACCATTCCTCGCCTCTGCTTCGAGAACAGGTG
AGTGTCGAGCGGGATGGTAAATCTACAGAGAATGCGGAGTGTAGCTTGTGTACATGTTTTTGATTAACAG
AGATTGTATGTGTGTGTTTGTGTCAGTGTGACCATG
