>Addgene plasmid #53787 | pKSII/INSeGFP | addgene partial sequence | sequence record 101741 | SV40pA-R 5'-GAAATTTGTGATGCTATTGC-3'
TTATAAGCTGCAATAAACAAGTTAACAACAACAATTGCATTCATTTTATGTTTCAGGTTCAGGGGGAGGT
GTGGGAGGTTTTTTAAAGCAAGTAAAACCTCTACAAATGTGGTATGGCTGATTATGATCCTCTAGATCAG
ATCTGGTTCTATAGTGCTCGAGATATCTTAAGCCGAATTCGAGCTCCAATTCGCCCTATAGTGAGTCGTA
TTACGCGCGCTCACTGGCCGTCGTTTTACAACGTCGTGACTGGGAAAACCCTGGCGTTACCCAACTTAAT
CGCCTTGCAGCACATCCCCCTTTCGCCAGCTGGCGTAATAGCGAAGAGGCCCGCACCGATCGCCCTTCCC
AACAGTTGCGCAGCCTGAATGGCGAATGGG
[124 nt withheld, positions 381-504]
C
[91 nt withheld, positions 506-596]
A
[49 nt withheld, positions 598-646]
CCTTTGACGTTGGAGTCCACGTTCTTT
[37 nt withheld, positions 674-710]
ACCCTATCTCGGTCTATTCTTTTGATTTATAAGGGATTTTGCCGATTTCGGCCTATTGGTTAAAAAATGA
GCTGATTTAACAAAAATTTAACGCGAATTTTAACAAAATATTAACGCTTACAATTTAGGTGGCACTTTTC
GGGGAAATGTGCGCGGAACCCCTATTTGTTTATTTTTCTAAATACATTCAAATATGTATCCGCTCATGAG
ACAATAACCCTGATAAATGCTTCAATAATATTGAAAAAGGAAGAGTATGAGTATTCAACATTTCCGTGTC
GCCCTTATTCCCTTTTTTGCGGCATTTTGCCTTCCTGTTTTTGCTCACCCAGAAACGCTGGT
