>Addgene plasmid #53787 | pKSII/INSeGFP | addgene partial sequence | sequence record 101742 | GFP2(b) 5'-CTTGATGCCGTTCTTCTGCTTGT-3'
GACGTTGTGGCTGTTGTAGTTGTACTCCAGCTTGTGCCCCAGGATGTTGCCGTCCTCCTTGAAGTCGATG
CCCTTCAGCTCGATGCGGTTCACCAGGGTGTCGCCCTCGAACTTCACCTCGGCGCGGGTCTTGTAGTTGC
CGTCGTCCTTGAAGAAGATGGTGCGCTCCTGGACGTAGCCTTCGGGCATGGCGGACTTGAAGAAGTCGTG
CTGCTTCATGTGGTCGGGGTAGCGGCTGAAGCACTGCACGCCGTAGGTCAGGGTGGTCACGAGGGTGGGC
CAGGGCACGGGCAGCTTGCCGGTGGTGCAGATGAACTTCAGGGTCAGCTTGCCGTAGGTGGCATCGCCCT
CGCCCTCGCCGGACACGCTGAACTTGTGGCCGTTTACGTCGCCGTCCAGCTCGACCAGGATGGGCACCAC
CCCGGTGAACAGCTCCTCGCCCTTGCTCACCATGGTCACACTGACACAAACACACACATACAATCTCTGT
TAATCAAAAACATGTACACAAGCTACACTCCGCATTCTCTGTAGATTTACCATCCCGCTCGACACTCACC
TGTTCTCGAAGCAGAGGCGAGGAATGGTGGATATGGTGGTGGAGATGTTTTGGGACGAATAGCATCTCCT
ACTCACTTTTATACTCGAGTTTAGATCGGTTCTGCTGGTTTTGCCTGATTCAGCGGAAAACCAATCCTGT
GCGTAAACACACTTTAACACTTTTAAGTGGCTGTCCAATCACTCATGCCACATTAGCTGTGTTTGGCCAA
CCAATTCACATTGACTTCGTGGACACTGCCACGCTCACAGAAGACAAACACATCGTGATGCTCACGCAGC
TCCAGAGGCTTTTGGTTAATTGTTAATTGTTGAGAACACAAGTTTACACAGAATGAGCAGATCACAGAGA
CAGCTGGTGACTTTTCTTTGAGTGAAACAGCAGAAGGTAAGATGGGATTAGACGAGTCATTAGTCTTCAG
GAACGTTTGTGACGTCTTCATTGTGACTTTTT
