[The description below was written by a language model from this plasmid's Addgene catalogue record.]
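Description:
pKSII/INSeGFP is a zebrafish reporter construct built in the pBluescript II KS(+) phagemid cloning backbone. It is a high-copy plasmid maintained in E. coli under ampicillin selection, with a stated total size of about 4.9 kb against a backbone of roughly 3 kb. Although catalogued under bacterial expression, the bacterial host serves only for propagation; the functional cassette is meant to operate in zebrafish.

The payload is a roughly 1 kb fragment of the zebrafish insulin promoter (also called ZIP), derived from genomic sequence, placed upstream of the eGFP coding sequence and an SV40 polyadenylation signal. The eGFP and polyA were joined to the promoter at an engineered NcoI site, so that the reporter is transcribed under insulin regulatory control and the transcript is properly terminated and polyadenylated. The recorded insert size of 979 bp appears to describe the promoter alone rather than the whole promoter/eGFP/pA cassette, since the difference between total and backbone sizes is closer to 2 kb. The cassette is flanked by EcoRV sites that remain intact, allowing it to be excised as a unit and moved into the pTC3 expression vector; the flanking T3 and T7 primer sites of the backbone can be used to sequence across it.

The construct is intended for marking insulin-expressing cells with green fluorescence in zebrafish, and the associated work concerns the role of Sonic hedgehog in early pancreatic islet development. The record notes that quality-control sequencing found a few discrepancies from the expected sequence, though the depositing laboratory considers the plasmid representative of what was used and expects it to function as described. No feature table was provided.
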