Addgene plasmid #53787: pKSII/INSeGFP
Purpose: 1 kb zebrafish insulin promoter driving eGFP
Depositing lab: Larry Moss. Depositing organization: Tufts Medical Center. Publication: Sonic hedgehog is required early in pancreatic islet development. diIorio PJ, Moss JB, Sbrogna JL, Karlstrom RO, Moss LG. Dev Biol. 2002 Apr 1;244(1):75-84. 10.1006/dbio.2002.0573 PubMed 11900460.
Backbone
  Vector backbone: pBluescript II KS(+)
  Backbone manufacturer: Stratagene
  Backbone size w/o insert (bp): 2961
  Total vector size (bp): 4937
  Modifications to backbone: Zebrafish insulin promoter DNA was derived from genomic sequence, eGFP and SV40pA were inserted at engineered Nco1 site. Flanking EcoRV sites remove cassette for insertion into pTC3 expression vector (Curr Biol. 1998 Jan 15;8(2):82-8)
  Vector type: Bacterial Expression ; zebrafish
Growth in bacteria
  Bacterial resistance: Ampicillin, 100 μg/mL
  Growth temperature: 37°C
  Growth strain: DH5alpha
  Copy number: High Copy
Gene/Insert
  Gene/Insert name: INS promoter/eGFP/pA (alt name: ZIP)
  Species: D. rerio (zebrafish)
  Insert size (bp): 979
  Promoter: zebrafish insulin/ZIP
  Tag / fusion protein: eGFP
  Cloning method: Restriction Enzyme; 5′ cloning site EcoRV (not destroyed); 3′ cloning site EcoRV (not destroyed)
  Sequencing primers: 5′ T3; 3′ T7
Terms and licenses: Academic/Nonprofit Terms; Industry Terms: Not Available to Industry
Depositor comments: Note: Addgene's quality control sequencing finds a few discrepancies with the expected sequence of this plasmid. However, the depositing laboratory believes that this plasmid accurately represents the construct as it was used in the associated publication, and it should function as described.
How to cite: pKSII/INSeGFP was a gift from Larry Moss (Addgene plasmid # 53787 ; http://n2t.net/addgene:53787 ; RRID:Addgene_53787)
